>Addgene plasmid #177742 | pCMV(MinDis)-iCytSnFR_ER | addgene full sequence | sequence record 349509 | Addgene NGS Result
CGCGCGTTGACATTGATTATTGACTAGTTATTAATAGTAATCAATTACGGGGTCATTAGTTCATAGCCCA
TATATGGAGTTCCGCGTTACATAACTTACGGTAAATGGCCCGCCTGGCTGACCGCCCAACGACCCCCGCC
CATTGACGTCAATAATGACGTATGTTCCCATAGTAACGCCAATAGGGACTTTCCATTGACGTCAATGGGT
GGAGTATTTACGGTAAACTGCCCACTTGGCAGTACATCAAGTGTATCATATGCCAAGTACGCCCCCTATT
GACGTCAATGACGGTAAATGGCCCGCCTGGCATTATGCCCAGTACATGACCTTATGGGACTTTCCTACTT
GGCAGTACATCTACGTATTAGTCATCGCTATTACCATGGTGATGCGGTTTTGGCAGTACATCAATGGGCG
TGGATAGCGGTTTGACTCACGGGGATTTCCAAGTCTCCACCCCATTGACGTCAATGGGAGTTTGTTTTGG
CACCAAAATCAACGGGACTTTCCAAAATGTCGTAACAACTCCGCCCCATTGACGCAAATGGGCGGTAGGC
GTGTACGGTGGGAGGTCTATATAAGCAGAACTCTCTGGCTAACTAGAGAACCCACTGCTTACTGGCTTAT
CGAAATTAATACGACTCACTATAGGGAGACCCAAGCTTGGTACCGAACTCGGATCCACTAGTAACGGCCG
CCAGTGTGCTGGAATTCGGCTTGGGGATATCCACCATGCTGCTATCCGTGCCGCTGCTGCTCGGCCTCCT
CGGCCTGGCCATCGCCAGATCTGCGAACGACACCGTAGTTGTGGGCTCGATCATCTTTACAGAAGGGATT
ATCGTCGCAAACATGGTGGCAGAGATGATTGAGGCGCATACAGACCTTAAGGTGGTTCGCAAACTGAACC
TTGGCGGGTACAACGTTAACTTTGAAGCCATTAAACGCGGAGGTGCGAATAATGGTATTGACATTTACGT
GGAGTACACTGGGCACGGTCTTGTGGATATTCTGGGGTTCCCGGAGCCGAACGTCTATATCACCGCCGAC
AAGCAGAAGAACGGCATCAAGGCGAACTTCAAGATCCGCCACAACGTGGAGGACGGCAGCGTGCAGCTCG
CCGACCACTACCAGCAGAACACCCCCATCGGCGACGGCCCCGTGCTGCTGCCCGACAACCACTACCTGAG
CACCCAGTCCGTGCTGAGCAAAGACCCCAACGAGAAGCGCGATCACATGGTCCTGCTGGAGTTCGTGACC
GCCGCCGGGATCACTCTCGGCATGGACGAGCTGTACAAGGGCGGTACCGGAGGGAGCATGAGCAAGGGCG
AGGAGCTGTTCACCGGGGTGGTGCCCATCCTGGTCGAGCTGGACGGCGACGTAAACGGCCACAAGTTCAG
CGTGCGCGGCGAGGGCGAGGGCGATGCCACCAACGGCAAGCTGACCCTGAAGTTCATCTGCACCACCGGC
AAGCTGCCCGTGCCCTGGCCCACCCTCGTGACCACCCTGACCTACGGCGTGCAGTGCTTCAGCCGCTACC
CCGACCACATGAAGCAGCACGACTTCTTCAAGTCCGCCATGCCCGAAGGCTACGTCCAGGAGCGCACCAT
CAGCTTCAAGGACGACGGCACCTACAAGACCCGCGCCGAGGTGAAGTTCGAGGGCGACACCCTGGTGAAC
CGCATCGAGCTGAAGGGCATCGACTTCAAGGAGGACGGCAACATCCTGGGGCACAAGCTGGAGTACAACT
TTCCGCCGCCCGCGACTACTGATCCAGAAGGTGCATACGAAACCGTGAAGAAGGAGTACAAACGTAAATG
GAATATTGTATGGCTCAAACCACTGGGATTCAACAATACGTATACGCTTACCGTTAAAGACGAACTGGCG
AAACAGTATAACCTTAAAACCTTCAGTGACTTAGCGAAAATCTCGGATAAGCTGATTCTGGGTGCAACGA
TGTGGTTTTTAGAAGGGCCCGATGGTTACCCAGGCCTGCAAAAACTGTACAATTTCAAATTCAAGCACAC
CAAAAGCATGGACATGGGTATTCGCTATACCGCCATTGATAATAACGAAGTTCAGGTAATTGATGCCTGG
GCCACTGATGGCTTGCTGGTGAGCCACAAATTAAAAATTCTGGAGGATGATAAAGCGTTCTTCCCGCCGT
ATTATGCTGCCCCCATCATCCGTCAGGATGTCTTAGATAAGCATCCTGAACTGAAGGACGTGCTGAACAA
ACTCGCGAATCAAATTTCACTGGAAGAAATGCAGAAACTGAATTACAAGGTGGACGGTGAGGGTCAGGAC
CCAGCGAAAGTAGCTAAGGAGTTTTTGAAAGAGAAAGGTTTAATTCTGCAGACAGCAGAAAAAGATGAGT
TGTGAGCGGCCGCTCGAGATCAGCCTCGACTGTGCCTTCTAGTTGCCAGCCATCTGTTGTTTGCCCCTCC
CCCGTGCCTTCCTTGACCCTGGAAGGTGCCACTCCCACTGTCCTTTCCTAATAAAATGAGGAAATTGCAT
CGCATTGTCTGAGTAGGTGTCATTCTATTCTGGGGGGTGGGGTGGGGCAGGACAGCAAGGGGGAGGATTG
GGAAGACAATAGCAGGCGTGCTGGGGATGCGGTGGGCTCTATGGCTTCTGAGGCGGAAAGAACCAGTGGC
GGTAATACGGTTATCCACAGAATCAGGGGATAACGCAGGAAAGAACATGTGAGCAAAAGGCCAGCAAAAG
GCCAGGAACCGTAAAAAGGCCGCGTTGCTGACGTTTTTCCATAGGCTCCGCCCCCCTGACGAGCATCACA
AAAATCGACGCTCAAGTCAGAGGTGGCGAAACCCGACAGGACTATAAAGATACCAGGCGTTTCCCCCTGG
AAGCTCCCTCGTGCGCTCTCCTGTTCCGACCCTGCCGCTTACCGGATACCTGTCCGCCTTTCTCCCTTCG
GGAAGCGTGGCGCTTTCTCATAGCTCACGCTGTAGGTATCTCAGTTCGGTGTAGGTCGTTCGCTCCAAGC
TGGGCTGTGTGCACGAACCCCCCGTTCAGCCCGACCGCTGCGCCTTATCCGGTAACTATCGTCTTGAGTC
CAACCCGGTAAGACACGACTTATCGCCACTGGCAGCAGCCACTGGTAACAGGATTAGCAGAGCGAGGTAT
GTAGGCGGTGCTACAGAGTTCTTGAAGTGGTGGCCTAACTACGGCTACACTAGAAGAACAGTATTTGGTA
TCTGCGCTCTGCTGAAGCCAGTTACCTTCGGAAAAAGAGTTGGTAGCTCTTGATCCGGCAAACAAACCAC
CGCTGGTAGCGGTGGTTTTTTTGTTTGCAAGCAGCAGATTACGCGCAGAAAAAAAGGATCTCAAGAAGAT
CCTTTGATCTTTTCTACGGGGTCTGACGCTCAGTGGAACGAAAACTCACGTTAAGGGATTTTGGTCATGA
GATTATCAAAAAGGATCTTCACCTAGATCCTTTTAAATTAAAAATGAAGTTTTAAATCAATCTAAAGTAT
ATATGAGTAACCTGAGGCTATGGCAGGGCCTGCCGCCCCGACGTTGGCTGCGAGCCCTGGGCCTTCACCC
GAACTTGGGGGGTGGGGTGGGGAAAAGGAAGAAACGCGGGCGTATTGGCCCCAATGGGGTCTCGGTGGGG
TATCGACAGAGTGCCAGCCCTGGGACCGAACCCCGCGTTTATGAACAAACGACCCAACACCGTGCGTTTT
ATTCTGTCTTTTTATTGCCGTCATAGCGCGGGTTCCTTCCGGTATTGTCTCCTTCCGTGTTTCAGTTAGC
CTCCCCCTAGGGTGGGCGAAGAACTCCAGCATGAGATCCCCGCGCTGGAGGATCATCCAGCCGGCGTCCC
GGAAAACGATTCCGAAGCCCAACCTTTCATAGAAGGCGGCGGTGGAATCGAAATCTCGTGATGGCAGGTT
GGGCGTCGCTTGGTCGGTCATTTCGAACCCCAGAGTCCCGCTCAGAAGAACTCGTCAAGAAGGCGATAGA
AGGCGATGCGCTGCGAATCGGGAGCGGCGATACCGTAAAGCACGAGGAAGCGGTCAGCCCATTCGCCGCC
AAGCTCTTCAGCAATATCACGGGTAGCCAACGCTATGTCCTGATAGCGGTCCGCCACACCCAGCCGGCCA
CAGTCGATGAATCCAGAAAAGCGGCCATTTTCCACCATGATATTCGGCAAGCAGGCATCGCCATGGGTCA
CGGCGAGATCCTCGCCGTCGGGCTTGCTCGCCTTGAGCCTGGCGAACAGTTCGGCTGGCGCGAGCCCCTG
ATGCTCTTCGTCCAGATCATCCTGATCGACAAGACCAGCTTCCATCCGAGTACGTGCTCGCTCGATGCGA
TGTTTCGCTTGGTGGTCGAATGGGCAGGTAGCCGGATCAAGCGTATGCAGCCGCCGCATTGCATCAGCCA
TGATGGATACTTTCTCGGCAGGAGCAAGGTGAGATGACAGGAGATCCTGCCCCGGCACTTCGCCCAATAG
CAGCCAGTCCCTTCCCGCTTCAGTGACAACGTCGAGCACAGCTGCGCAAGGAACGCCCGTCGTGGCCAGC
CACGATAGCCGCGCTGCCTCGTCTTGCAGTTCATTCAGGGCACCGGACAGGTCGGTCTTGACAAAAAGAA
CCGGGCGCCCCTGCGCTGACAGCCGGAACACGGCGGCATCAGAGCAGCCGATTGTCTGTTGTGCCCAGTC
ATAGCCGAATAGCCTCTCCACCCAAGCGGCCGGAGAACCTGCGTGCAATCCATCTTGTTCAATCATGCGA
AACGATCCTCATCCTGTCTCTTGATCGATCTTTGCAAAAGCCTAGGCCTCCAAAAAAGCCTCCTCACTAC
TTCTGGAATAGCTCAGAGGCCGGGCCTCGGCCTCTGCATAAATAAAAAAAATTAGTCAGCCATGGGGCGG
AGAATGGGCGGAACTGGGCGGAGTTAGGGGCGGGATGGGCGGAGTTAGGGGCGGGACTATGGTTGCTGAC
TAATTGAGATGCTTGCTTTGCATACTTCTGCCTGCTGGGGAGCCTGGGGACTTTCCACACCTGGTTGCTG
ACTAATTGAGATGCTTGCTTTGCATACTTCTGCCTGCTGGGGAGCCTGGGGACTTTCCACACCCTAACTG
ACACACATTCCACAGCTGGTTCTTTCCGCCTCAGGACTCTTCCTTTTTCAATAAATCAATCTAAAGTATA
TATGAGTAAACTTGGTCTGACAGTTACCAATGCTTAATCAGTGAGGCACCTATCTCAGCGATCTGTCTAT
TTCGTTCATCCATAGTTGCCTGACTCCCCGTCGTGTAGATAACTACGATACGGGAGGGCTTACCATCTGG
CCCCAGTGCTGCAATGATACCGCGAGACCCACGCTCACCGGCTCCAGATTTATCAGCAATAAACCAGCCA
GCCGGAAGGGCCGAGCGCAGAAGTGGTCCTGCAACTTTATCCGCCTCCATCCAGTCTATTAATTGTTGCC
GGGAAGCTAGAGTAAGTAGTTCGCCAGTTAATAGTTTGCGCAACGTTGTTGCCATTGCTACAGGCATCGT
GGTGTCACGCTCGTCGTTTGGTATGGCTTCATTCAGCTCCGGTTCCCAACGATCAAGGCGAGTTACATGA
TCCCCCATGTTGTGCAAAAAAGCGGTTAGCTCCTTCGGTCCTCCGATCGTTGTCAGAAGTAAGTTGGCCG
CAGTGTTATCACTCATGGTTATGGCAGCACTGCATAATTCTCTTACTGTCATGCCATCCGTAAGATGCTT
TTCTGTGACTGGTGAGTACTCAACCAAGTCATTCTGAGAATAGTGTATGCGGCGACCGAGTTGCTCTTGC
CCGGCGTCAATACGGGATAATACCGCGCCACATAGCAGAACTTTAAAAGTGCTCATCATTGGAAAACGTT
CTTCGGGGCGAAAACTCTCAAGGATCTTACCGCTGTTGAGATCCAGTTCGATGTAACCCACTCGTGCACC
CAACTGATCTTCAGCATCTTTTACTTTCACCAGCGTTTCTGGGTGAGCAAAAACAGGAAGGCAAAATGCC
GCAAAAAAGGGAATAAGGGCGACACGGAAATGTTGAGTACTCATACTCTTCCTTTTTCAATATTATTGAA
GCATTTATCAGGGTTATTGTCTCATGAGCGGATACATATTTGAATGTATTTAGAAAAATAAACAAATAGG
GGTTCCGCGCACATTTCCCCGAAAAGTGCCACCTG
[124 nt withheld, positions 6196-6319]
C
[91 nt withheld, positions 6321-6411]
A
[49 nt withheld, positions 6413-6461]
CCTTTGACGTTGGAGTCCACGTTCTTT
[37 nt withheld, positions 6489-6525]
ACCCTATCTCGGTCTATTCTTTTGATTTATAAGGGATTTTGCCGATTTCGGCCTATTGGTTAAAAAATGA
GCTGATTTAACAAAAATTTAACGCGAATTTTAACAAAATATTAACGCTTACAATTTACG
Features (pLannotate 1.2.2; 17 found; start..end, strand, type, name):
      9..388     +  enhancer       CMV enhancer: human cytomegalovirus immediate early enhancer
    389..589     +  promoter       CMV promoter: human cytomegalovirus (CMV) immediate early promoter
    591..621     +  LTR            5' LTR (truncated) (fragment): truncated 5' long terminal repeat (LTR) from HIV-1
    637..655     +  promoter       T7 promoter: promoter for bacteriophage T7 RNA polymerase
   1030..1749    +  CDS            cEGFP: cEGFP is a basic (constitutively fluorescent) green fluorescent protein published in 2008, derived from Aequorea victoria.
   2410..2521    +  polyA_signal   bGH poly(A) signal: bovine growth hormone polyadenylation signal
   2638..2656    +  promoter       SV40 promoter (fragment): SV40 enhancer and early promoter
   2766..3354    -  rep_origin     ori: high-copy-number ColE1/pMB1/pBR322/pUC origin of replication
   3576..3592    +  polyA_signal   bGH poly(A) signal (fragment): bovine growth hormone polyadenylation signal
   3683..3730    -  polyA_signal   HSV TK poly(A) signal: herpes simplex virus thymidine kinase polyadenylation signal (Cole and Stacy, 1985)
   3789..3941    -  CDS            ble (fragment): BLE_KLEPN - Experimental evidence at protein level: Swiss-Prot protein existence level 1. Binding protein with a strong affinity to the bleomycin family of antibiotics. Binds to CL990; an antimitotic-antibiotic compound. From Klebsiella pneumoniae.
   3962..4756    -  CDS            NeoR/KanR: aminoglycoside phosphotransferase from Tn5; aph(3')-II (or nptII); confers resistance to neomycin, kanamycin, and G418 (Geneticin®)
   4791..5144    -  promoter       SV40 promoter: SV40 enhancer and early promoter
   5146..5163    -  promoter       AmpR promoter (fragment): bla
   5204..6064    -  CDS            AmpR: β-lactamase; bla; confers resistance to ampicillin, carbenicillin, and related antibiotics
   6065..6169    -  promoter       AmpR promoter: bla
   6196..6624    +  rep_origin     f1 ori (sequence partly withheld): f1 bacteriophage origin of replication; arrow indicates direction of (+) strand synthesis
