[The description below was written by a language model from this plasmid's Addgene catalogue record and pLannotate feature annotations shown in this document.]
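Description:
pCMV(MinDis)-iCytSnFR_ER is a mammalian expression plasmid of about 6.65 kb, built on pCMV(MinDis), a backbone recorded as modified from an Invitrogen vector. It carries a synthetic insert of about 1.65 kb encoding iCytSnFR_ER, one member of the iDrugSnFR family of genetically encoded fluorescent biosensors for nicotinic agonists. In bacteria it is maintained at high copy from a ColE1/pUC-type origin and selected with ampicillin through the β-lactamase gene. An f1 phage origin is also present. A neomycin/kanamycin phosphotransferase gene under the SV40 early promoter and followed by an HSV TK polyadenylation signal would allow G418 selection of transfected mammalian cells. A short ble fragment lies next to this cassette and appears to be a remnant of vector construction.

The sensor is transcribed from the human CMV immediate-early enhancer and promoter and terminated by a bovine growth hormone polyadenylation signal. A T7 promoter sits upstream of the coding region, matching the T7 and BGH reverse sequencing primer sites in the record. Automated annotation recognises only a GFP-derived segment of about 720 bp, labelled cEGFP, inside the insert. The flanking coding sequence is unannotated and presumably supplies the ligand-binding portion of the sensor, though the record does not describe it. The "_ER" suffix suggests a version targeted to the endoplasmic reticulum, but no targeting or retention signal is annotated or stated. The small HIV-1 LTR and extra SV40 and bGH fragment calls are probably incidental matches.

The stated purpose is optical subcellular pharmacokinetics. The sensor is expressed in mammalian cells, and fluorescence changes are imaged to follow how nicotinic agonists, including smoking-cessation ligands, permeate cells and reach intracellular compartments.
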