Addgene plasmid #177742: pCMV(MinDis)-iCytSnFR_ER
Purpose: Develop a family of genetically encoded fluorescent biosensors for nicotinic agonists, termed iDrugSnFRs, thus enabling optical subcellular pharmacokinetics for nicotinic agonists
Depositing lab: Henry Lester. Depositing organization: California Institute of Technology. Publication: Fluorescence activation mechanism and imaging of drug permeation with new sensors for smoking-cessation ligands. Nichols AL, Blumenfeld Z, Fan C, Luebbert L, Blom AE, Cohen BN, Marvin JS, Borden PM, Kim CH, Muthusamy AK, Shivange AV, Knox HJ, Campello HR, Wang JH, Dougherty DA, Looger LL, Gallagher T, Rees DC, Lester HA. eLife. 2022 Jan 4;11. pii: 74648. doi: 10.7554/eLife.74648. PubMed 34982029.
Backbone
  Vector backbone: pCMV(MinDis)
  Backbone manufacturer: modified from Invitrogen
  Backbone size w/o insert (bp): 5005
  Vector type: Mammalian Expression
Growth in bacteria
  Bacterial resistance: Ampicillin, 100 μg/mL
  Growth temperature: 37°C
  Growth strain: DH5alpha
  Copy number: High Copy
Gene/Insert
  Gene/Insert name: pCMV(MinDis)-iCytSnFR_ER
  Species: Synthetic
  Insert size (bp): 1650
  Promoter: hCMV
  Cloning method: Restriction Enzyme; 5′ cloning site Unknown (unknown if destroyed)
  Sequencing primers: 5′ T7; 3′ BGHR
Terms and licenses: Academic/Nonprofit Terms; Industry Terms: Not Available to Industry
Depositor comments: Read the preprint at bioRxiv: https://www.biorxiv.org/content/10.1101/2021.10.04.463082v3.
How to cite: pCMV(MinDis)-iCytSnFR_ER was a gift from Henry Lester (Addgene plasmid # 177742 ; http://n2t.net/addgene:177742 ; RRID:Addgene_177742)
